Addgene plasmid #110713: R. hominis mRNA species specific sensor
Purpose: Toehold switch sensor to detect a species specific mRNA with GFP output
Depositing lab: James Collins. Depositing organization: Massachusetts Institute of Technology. Publication: A low-cost paper-based synthetic biology platform for analyzing gut microbiota and host biomarkers. Takahashi MK, Tan X, Dy AJ, Braff D, Akana RT, Furuta Y, Donghia N, Ananthakrishnan A, Collins JJ. Nat Commun. 2018 Aug 21;9(1):3347. doi: 10.1038/s41467-018-05864-4. PubMed 30131493.
Backbone
  Vector backbone: pCOLA
  Vector type: Synthetic Biology
Growth in bacteria
  Bacterial resistance: Kanamycin, 50 μg/mL
  Growth temperature: 37°C
  Growth strain: NEB Stable
  Copy number: Low Copy
Gene/Insert
  Gene/Insert name: R. hominis species specific toehold switch sensor
  Promoter: T7
  Cloning method: Gibson Cloning
  Sequencing primers: 5′ ttcaccaccctgaattgactc
Terms and licenses: Academic/Nonprofit Terms; Industry Terms: Not Available to Industry
How to cite: R. hominis mRNA species specific sensor was a gift from James Collins (Addgene plasmid # 110713 ; http://n2t.net/addgene:110713 ; RRID:Addgene_110713)
