[The description below was written by a language model from this plasmid's Addgene catalogue record and pLannotate feature annotations shown in this document.]
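Description:
R. hominis mRNA species specific sensor is a small (about 4.2 kb) synthetic-biology plasmid built on the pCOLA backbone for propagation in E. coli. It replicates from the ColA origin, which gives a low copy number and is compatible with plasmids carrying other origin types, and it is selected with kanamycin through an aph(3')-Ia aminoglycoside phosphotransferase gene. The backbone also retains a lacI repressor gene with its own promoter, along with short remnants annotated as a CAP binding site, a tetracycline-resistance fragment and a partial bla promoter. No lac operator is annotated next to the T7 promoter.

The payload is a toehold switch riboregulator cassette driven by a T7 promoter and closed by a T7 terminator. The roughly 100-nt stretch between the promoter and the reporter open reading frame is unannotated but is where the switch RNA would be expected to lie. In a toehold switch, a hairpin sequesters the ribosome binding site and start codon until a complementary trigger RNA binds the single-stranded toehold and unwinds the stem, permitting translation. Here the trigger is described as a species-specific mRNA of R. hominis, though the record does not name the target transcript. The catalogue gives the output as GFP. The automated annotation labels the approximately 714-bp reporter ORF as hfriFP, which may simply be a closest-match call for a GFP-family protein. A fragment of an LVA-variant ssrA degradation tag follows the ORF, which in cells would shorten reporter half-life through ClpXP/ClpAP.

The depositor and sequencing-derived records differ by one nucleotide in length and share the same feature layout. The associated work concerns a low-cost, paper-based platform for analysing gut microbiota and host biomarkers, which fits use of this plasmid as a template for sensor expression by T7 RNA polymerase.
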