Features (pLannotate 1.2.2; 12 found; start..end, strand, type, name):
     34..52      +  promoter       T7 promoter: promoter for bacteriophage T7 RNA polymerase
    151..864     +  CDS            hfriFP: hfriFP is a fluorescent protein published in 2013, derived from Herbaspirillum frisingense.
    874..894     +  CDS            ssrA tag (LVA) (fragment): C-terminal peptide that mediates degradation in bacteria through the ClpXP and ClpAP proteases (McGinness et al., 2006) mutant LVA variant that confers accelerated degradation under some conditions (Andersen et al., 1998)
    972..1019    +  terminator     T7 terminator: transcription terminator for bacteriophage T7 RNA polymerase
   1183..1240    +  promoter       AmpR promoter (fragment): bla
   1249..2064    -  CDS            KanR: aminoglycoside phosphotransferase; aph(3')-Ia; confers resistance to kanamycin in bacteria or G418 (Geneticin®) in eukaryotes
   2065..2156    -  promoter       AmpR promoter: bla
   2174..2809    -  rep_origin     ColA ori: Plasmids containing the ColA origin of replication can be propagated in E. coli cells that contain additional plasmids with compatible origins.
   2894..2958    -  CDS            TcR (fragment): tetracycline efflux protein; tet; confers resistance to tetracycline
   2973..2994    -  protein_bind   CAP binding site: CAP binding activates transcription in the presence of cAMP. E. coli catabolite activator protein
   3007..4089    -  CDS            lacI: lac repressor; lacI; The lac repressor binds to the lac operator to inhibit transcription in E. coli. This inhibition can be relieved by adding lactose or isopropyl-β-D-thiogalactopyranoside (IPTG).
   4090..4167    -  promoter       lacI promoter: lacI
>Addgene plasmid #110713 | R. hominis mRNA species specific sensor | depositor full sequence | sequence record 212143 | R. hominis mRNA species specific sensor sequence 4192 bps
AAGTCTAACGCTGCTCTGGGCTAACTGTCGCGCTAATACGACTCACTATAGGGAGCTTGTCCATATCCGC
CTTCTCAAAGCTCTTCTCGGGACTTTAGAACAGAGGAGATAAAGATGCGAGAAGAGCTCAACCTGGCGGC
AGCGCAAAAGATGCGTAAAGGAGAAGAACTTTTCACTGGAGTTGTCCCAATTCTTGTTGAATTAGATGGT
GATGTTAATGGGCACAAATTTTCTGTCAGTGGAGAGGGTGAAGGTGATGCAACATACGGAAAACTTACCC
TTAAATTTATTTGCACTACTGGAAAACTACCTGTTCCGTGGCCAACACTTGTCACTACTTTCGGTTATGG
TGTTCAATGCTTTGCGAGATACCCAGATCACATGAAACAGCATGACTTTTTCAAGAGTGCCATGCCCGAA
GGTTACGTACAGGAAAGAACTATATTTTTCAAAGATGACGGGAACTACAAGACACGTGCTGAAGTCAAGT
TTGAAGGTGATACCCTTGTTAATAGAATCGAGTTAAAAGGTATTGATTTTAAAGAAGATGGAAACATTCT
TGGACACAAATTGGAATACAACTATAACTCACACAATGTATACATCATGGCAGACAAACAAAAGAATGGA
ATCAAAGTTAACTTCAAAATTAGACACAACATTGAAGATGGAAGCGTTCAACTAGCAGACCATTATCAAC
AAAATACTCCGATTGGCGATGGCCCTGTCCTTTTACCAGACAACCATTACCTGTCCACACAATCTGCCCT
TTCGAAAGATCCCAACGAAAAGAGAGACCACATGGTCCTTCTTGAGTTTGTAACCGCTGCTGGGATTACA
CATGGCATGGATGAACTATACAAAAGGCCTGCAGCAAACGACGAAAACTACGCTGCATCAGTTTAATAAG
ATAAACCAGAGCGGCACGGCAAGCAGAGTATACGAGATTCGGTAGCCACCGCTGAGCATAACTAGCATAA
CCCCTTGGGGCCTCTAAACGGGTCTTGAGGGGTTTTTTGCTGAAACCTCAGGCATTTGAGAAGCACACGG
TCACACTGCTTCCGGTAGTCAATAAACCGGTAAACCAGCAATAGACATAAGCGGCTATTTAACGACCCTG
CCCTGAACCGACGACAAGCTGACGACCGGGTCTCCGCAAGTGGCACTTTTCGGGGAAATGTGCGCGGAAC
CCCTATTTGTTTATTTTTCTAAATACATTCAAATATGTATCCGCTCATGAATTAATTCTTAGAAAAACTC
ATCGAGCATCAAATGAAACTGCAATTTATTCATATCAGGATTATCAATACCATATTTTTGAAAAAGCCGT
TTCTGTAATGAAGGAGAAAACTCACCGAGGCAGTTCCATAGGATGGCAAGATCCTGGTATCGGTCTGCGA
TTCCGACTCGTCCAACATCAATACAACCTATTAATTTCCCCTCGTCAAAAATAAGGTTATCAAGTGAGAA
ATCACCATGAGTGACGACTGAATCCGGTGAGAATGGCAAAAGTTTATGCATTTCTTTCCAGACTTGTTCA
ACAGGCCAGCCATTACGCTCGTCATCAAAATCACTCGCATCAACCAAACCGTTATTCATTCGTGATTGCG
CCTGAGCGAGACGAAATACGCGGTCGCTGTTAAAAGGACAATTACAAACAGGAATCGAATGCAACCGGCG
CAGGAACACTGCCAGCGCATCAACAATATTTTCACCTGAATCAGGATATTCTTCTAATACCTGGAATGCT
GTTTTCCCGGGGATCGCAGTGGTGAGTAACCATGCATCATCAGGAGTACGGATAAAATGCTTGATGGTCG
GAAGAGGCATAAATTCCGTCAGCCAGTTTAGTCTGACCATCTCATCTGTAACATCATTGGCAACGCTACC
TTTGCCATGTTTCAGAAACAACTCTGGCGCATCGGGCTTCCCATACAATCGATAGATTGTCGCACCTGAT
TGCCCGACATTATCGCGAGCCCATTTATACCCATATAAATCAGCATCCATGTTGGAATTTAATCGCGGCC
TAGAGCAAGACGTTTCCCGTTGAATATGGCTCATACTCTTCCTTTTTCAATATTATTGAAGCATTTATCA
GGGTTATTGTCTCATGAGCGGATACATATTTGAATGTATTTAGAAAAATAAACAAATAGGCATGCTAGCG
CAGAAACGTCCTAGAAGATGCCAGGAGGATACTTAGCAGAGAGACAATAAGGCCGGAGCGAAGCCGTTTT
TCCATAGGCTCCGCCCCCCTGACGAACATCACGAAATCTGACGCTCAAATCAGTGGTGGCGAAACCCGAC
AGGACTATAAAGATACCAGGCGTTTCCCCCTGATGGCTCCCTCTTGCGCTCTCCTGTTCCCGTCCTGCGG
CGTCCGTGTTGTGGTGGAGGCTTTACCCAAATCACCACGTCCCGTTCCGTGTAGACAGTTCGCTCCAAGC
TGGGCTGTGTGCAAGAACCCCCCGTTCAGCCCGACTGCTGCGCCTTATCCGGTAACTATCATCTTGAGTC
CAACCCGGAAAGACACGACAAAACGCCACTGGCAGCAGCCATTGGTAACTGAGAATTAGTGGATTTAGAT
ATCGAGAGTCTTGAAGTGGTGGCCTAACAGAGGCTACACTGAAAGGACAGTATTTGGTATCTGCGCTCCA
CTAAAGCCAGTTACCAGGTTAAGCAGTTCCCCAACTGACTTAACCTTCGATCAAACCGCCTCCCCAGGCG
GTTTTTTCGTTTACAGAGCAGGAGATTACGACGATCGTAAAAGGATCTCAAGAAGATCCTTTACGGATTC
CCGACACCATCACTCTAGATTTCAGTGCAATTTATCTCTTCAAATGTAGCACCTGAAGTCAGCCCCATAC
GATATAAGTTGTAATTCTCATGTTAGTCATGCCCCGCGCCCACCGGAAGGAGCTGACTGGGTTGAAGGCT
CTCAAGGGCATCGGTCGAGATCCCGGTGCCTAATGAGTGAGCTAACTTACATTAATTGCGTTGCGCTCAC
TGCCCGCTTTCCAGTCGGGAAACCTGTCGTGCCAGCTGCATTAATGAATCGGCCAACGCGCGGGGAGAGG
CGGTTTGCGTATTGGGCGCCAGGGTGGTTTTTCTTTTCACCAGTGAGACGGGCAACAGCTGATTGCCCTT
CACCGCCTGGCCCTGAGAGAGTTGCAGCAAGCGGTCCACGCTGGTTTGCCCCAGCAGGCGAAAATCCTGT
TTGATGGTGGTTAACGGCGGGATATAACATGAGCTGTCTTCGGTATCGTCGTATCCCACTACCGAGATGT
CCGCACCAACGCGCAGCCCGGACTCGGTAATGGCGCGCATTGCGCCCAGCGCCATCTGATCGTTGGCAAC
CAGCATCGCAGTGGGAACGATGCCCTCATTCAGCATTTGCATGGTTTGTTGAAAACCGGACATGGCACTC
CAGTCGCCTTCCCGTTCCGCTATCGGCTGAATTTGATTGCGAGTGAGATATTTATGCCAGCCAGCCAGAC
GCAGACGCGCCGAGACAGAACTTAATGGGCCCGCTAACAGCGCGATTTGCTGGTGACCCAATGCGACCAG
ATGCTCCACGCCCAGTCGCGTACCGTCTTCATGGGAGAAAATAATACTGTTGATGGGTGTCTGGTCAGAG
ACATCAAGAAATAACGCCGGAACATTAGTGCAGGCAGCTTCCACAGCAATGGCATCCTGGTCATCCAGCG
GATAGTTAATGATCAGCCCACTGACGCGTTGCGCGAGAAGATTGTGCACCGCCGCTTTACAGGCTTCGAC
GCCGCTTCGTTCTACCATCGACACCACCACGCTGGCACCCAGTTGATCGGCGCGAGATTTAATCGCCGCG
ACAATTTGCGACGGCGCGTGCAGGGCCAGACTGGAGGTGGCAACGCCAATCAGCAACGACTGTTTGCCCG
CCAGTTGTTGTGCCACGCGGTTGGGAATGTAATTCAGCTCCGCCATCGCCGCTTCCACTTTTTCCCGCGT
TTTCGCAGAAACGTGGCTGGCCTGGTTCACCACGCGGGAAACGGTCTGATAAGAGACACCGGCATACTCT
GCGACATCGTATAACGTTACTGGTTTCACATTCACCACCCTGAATTGACTCTCTTCCGGGCGCTATCATG
CCATACCGCGAAAGGTTTTGCGCCATTCGATGGTGTCCGGGATCTCGACGCTCTCCCTTATG
