Features (pLannotate 1.2.2; 12 found; start..end, strand, type, name):
     34..52      +  promoter       T7 promoter: promoter for bacteriophage T7 RNA polymerase
    151..864     +  CDS            hfriFP: hfriFP is a fluorescent protein published in 2013, derived from Herbaspirillum frisingense.
    874..894     +  CDS            ssrA tag (LVA) (fragment): C-terminal peptide that mediates degradation in bacteria through the ClpXP and ClpAP proteases (McGinness et al., 2006) mutant LVA variant that confers accelerated degradation under some conditions (Andersen et al., 1998)
    973..1020    +  terminator     T7 terminator: transcription terminator for bacteriophage T7 RNA polymerase
   1184..1241    +  promoter       AmpR promoter (fragment): bla
   1250..2065    -  CDS            KanR: aminoglycoside phosphotransferase; aph(3')-Ia; confers resistance to kanamycin in bacteria or G418 (Geneticin®) in eukaryotes
   2066..2157    -  promoter       AmpR promoter: bla
   2175..2810    -  rep_origin     ColA ori: Plasmids containing the ColA origin of replication can be propagated in E. coli cells that contain additional plasmids with compatible origins.
   2895..2959    -  CDS            TcR (fragment): tetracycline efflux protein; tet; confers resistance to tetracycline
   2974..2995    -  protein_bind   CAP binding site: CAP binding activates transcription in the presence of cAMP. E. coli catabolite activator protein
   3008..4090    -  CDS            lacI: lac repressor; lacI; The lac repressor binds to the lac operator to inhibit transcription in E. coli. This inhibition can be relieved by adding lactose or isopropyl-β-D-thiogalactopyranoside (IPTG).
   4091..4168    -  promoter       lacI promoter: lacI
>Addgene plasmid #110713 | R. hominis mRNA species specific sensor | addgene full sequence | sequence record 217890 | Addgene NGS Result
AAGTCTAACGCTGCTCTGGGCTAACTGTCGCGCTAATACGACTCACTATAGGGAGCTTGTCCATATCCGC
CTTCTCAAAGCTCTTCTCGGGACTTTAGAACAGAGGAGATAAAGATGCGAGAAGAGCTCAACCTGGCGGC
AGCGCAAAAGATGCGTAAAGGAGAAGAACTTTTCACTGGAGTTGTCCCAATTCTTGTTGAATTAGATGGT
GATGTTAATGGGCACAAATTTTCTGTCAGTGGAGAGGGTGAAGGTGATGCAACATACGGAAAACTTACCC
TTAAATTTATTTGCACTACTGGAAAACTACCTGTTCCGTGGCCAACACTTGTCACTACTTTCGGTTATGG
TGTTCAATGCTTTGCGAGATACCCAGATCACATGAAACAGCATGACTTTTTCAAGAGTGCCATGCCCGAA
GGTTACGTACAGGAAAGAACTATATTTTTCAAAGATGACGGGAACTACAAGACACGTGCTGAAGTCAAGT
TTGAAGGTGATACCCTTGTTAATAGAATCGAGTTAAAAGGTATTGATTTTAAAGAAGATGGAAACATTCT
TGGACACAAATTGGAATACAACTATAACTCACACAATGTATACATCATGGCAGACAAACAAAAGAATGGA
ATCAAAGTTAACTTCAAAATTAGACACAACATTGAAGATGGAAGCGTTCAACTAGCAGACCATTATCAAC
AAAATACTCCGATTGGCGATGGCCCTGTCCTTTTACCAGACAACCATTACCTGTCCACACAATCTGCCCT
TTCGAAAGATCCCAACGAAAAGAGAGACCACATGGTCCTTCTTGAGTTTGTAACCGCTGCTGGGATTACA
CATGGCATGGATGAACTATACAAAAGGCCTGCAGCAAACGACGAAAACTACGCTGCATCAGTTTAATAAG
ATAAACCAGAGCGGCACGGCAAGCAGAGTATACGAGATTCGGTAGCCACCGCTGAGCAATAACTAGCATA
ACCCCTTGGGGCCTCTAAACGGGTCTTGAGGGGTTTTTTGCTGAAACCTCAGGCATTTGAGAAGCACACG
GTCACACTGCTTCCGGTAGTCAATAAACCGGTAAACCAGCAATAGACATAAGCGGCTATTTAACGACCCT
GCCCTGAACCGACGACAAGCTGACGACCGGGTCTCCGCAAGTGGCACTTTTCGGGGAAATGTGCGCGGAA
CCCCTATTTGTTTATTTTTCTAAATACATTCAAATATGTATCCGCTCATGAATTAATTCTTAGAAAAACT
CATCGAGCATCAAATGAAACTGCAATTTATTCATATCAGGATTATCAATACCATATTTTTGAAAAAGCCG
TTTCTGTAATGAAGGAGAAAACTCACCGAGGCAGTTCCATAGGATGGCAAGATCCTGGTATCGGTCTGCG
ATTCCGACTCGTCCAACATCAATACAACCTATTAATTTCCCCTCGTCAAAAATAAGGTTATCAAGTGAGA
AATCACCATGAGTGACGACTGAATCCGGTGAGAATGGCAAAAGTTTATGCATTTCTTTCCAGACTTGTTC
AACAGGCCAGCCATTACGCTCGTCATCAAAATCACTCGCATCAACCAAACCGTTATTCATTCGTGATTGC
GCCTGAGCGAGACGAAATACGCGGTCGCTGTTAAAAGGACAATTACAAACAGGAATCGAATGCAACCGGC
GCAGGAACACTGCCAGCGCATCAACAATATTTTCACCTGAATCAGGATATTCTTCTAATACCTGGAATGC
TGTTTTCCCGGGGATCGCAGTGGTGAGTAACCATGCATCATCAGGAGTACGGATAAAATGCTTGATGGTC
GGAAGAGGCATAAATTCCGTCAGCCAGTTTAGTCTGACCATCTCATCTGTAACATCATTGGCAACGCTAC
CTTTGCCATGTTTCAGAAACAACTCTGGCGCATCGGGCTTCCCATACAATCGATAGATTGTCGCACCTGA
TTGCCCGACATTATCGCGAGCCCATTTATACCCATATAAATCAGCATCCATGTTGGAATTTAATCGCGGC
CTAGAGCAAGACGTTTCCCGTTGAATATGGCTCATACTCTTCCTTTTTCAATATTATTGAAGCATTTATC
AGGGTTATTGTCTCATGAGCGGATACATATTTGAATGTATTTAGAAAAATAAACAAATAGGCATGCTAGC
GCAGAAACGTCCTAGAAGATGCCAGGAGGATACTTAGCAGAGAGACAATAAGGCCGGAGCGAAGCCGTTT
TTCCATAGGCTCCGCCCCCCTGACGAACATCACGAAATCTGACGCTCAAATCAGTGGTGGCGAAACCCGA
CAGGACTATAAAGATACCAGGCGTTTCCCCCTGATGGCTCCCTCTTGCGCTCTCCTGTTCCCGTCCTGCG
GCGTCCGTGTTGTGGTGGAGGCTTTACCCAAATCACCACGTCCCGTTCCGTGTAGACAGTTCGCTCCAAG
CTGGGCTGTGTGCAAGAACCCCCCGTTCAGCCCGACTGCTGCGCCTTATCCGGTAACTATCATCTTGAGT
CCAACCCGGAAAGACACGACAAAACGCCACTGGCAGCAGCCATTGGTAACTGAGAATTAGTGGATTTAGA
TATCGAGAGTCTTGAAGTGGTGGCCTAACAGAGGCTACACTGAAAGGACAGTATTTGGTATCTGCGCTCC
ACTAAAGCCAGTTACCAGGTTAAGCAGTTCCCCAACTGACTTAACCTTCGATCAAACCGCCTCCCCAGGC
GGTTTTTTCGTTTACAGAGCAGGAGATTACGACGATCGTAAAAGGATCTCAAGAAGATCCTTTACGGATT
CCCGACACCATCACTCTAGATTTCAGTGCAATTTATCTCTTCAAATGTAGCACCTGAAGTCAGCCCCATA
CGATATAAGTTGTAATTCTCATGTTAGTCATGCCCCGCGCCCACCGGAAGGAGCTGACTGGGTTGAAGGC
TCTCAAGGGCATCGGTCGAGATCCCGGTGCCTAATGAGTGAGCTAACTTACATTAATTGCGTTGCGCTCA
CTGCCCGCTTTCCAGTCGGGAAACCTGTCGTGCCAGCTGCATTAATGAATCGGCCAACGCGCGGGGAGAG
GCGGTTTGCGTATTGGGCGCCAGGGTGGTTTTTCTTTTCACCAGTGAGACGGGCAACAGCTGATTGCCCT
TCACCGCCTGGCCCTGAGAGAGTTGCAGCAAGCGGTCCACGCTGGTTTGCCCCAGCAGGCGAAAATCCTG
TTTGATGGTGGTTAACGGCGGGATATAACATGAGCTGTCTTCGGTATCGTCGTATCCCACTACCGAGATG
TCCGCACCAACGCGCAGCCCGGACTCGGTAATGGCGCGCATTGCGCCCAGCGCCATCTGATCGTTGGCAA
CCAGCATCGCAGTGGGAACGATGCCCTCATTCAGCATTTGCATGGTTTGTTGAAAACCGGACATGGCACT
CCAGTCGCCTTCCCGTTCCGCTATCGGCTGAATTTGATTGCGAGTGAGATATTTATGCCAGCCAGCCAGA
CGCAGACGCGCCGAGACAGAACTTAATGGGCCCGCTAACAGCGCGATTTGCTGGTGACCCAATGCGACCA
GATGCTCCACGCCCAGTCGCGTACCGTCTTCATGGGAGAAAATAATACTGTTGATGGGTGTCTGGTCAGA
GACATCAAGAAATAACGCCGGAACATTAGTGCAGGCAGCTTCCACAGCAATGGCATCCTGGTCATCCAGC
GGATAGTTAATGATCAGCCCACTGACGCGTTGCGCGAGAAGATTGTGCACCGCCGCTTTACAGGCTTCGA
CGCCGCTTCGTTCTACCATCGACACCACCACGCTGGCACCCAGTTGATCGGCGCGAGATTTAATCGCCGC
GACAATTTGCGACGGCGCGTGCAGGGCCAGACTGGAGGTGGCAACGCCAATCAGCAACGACTGTTTGCCC
GCCAGTTGTTGTGCCACGCGGTTGGGAATGTAATTCAGCTCCGCCATCGCCGCTTCCACTTTTTCCCGCG
TTTTCGCAGAAACGTGGCTGGCCTGGTTCACCACGCGGGAAACGGTCTGATAAGAGACACCGGCATACTC
TGCGACATCGTATAACGTTACTGGTTTCACATTCACCACCCTGAATTGACTCTCTTCCGGGCGCTATCAT
GCCATACCGCGAAAGGTTTTGCGCCATTCGATGGTGTCCGGGATCTCGACGCTCTCCCTTATG
